>Addgene plasmid #211557 | pArg57 | addgene full sequence | sequence record 417160 | Addgene NGS Result
TCGCGCGTTTCGGTGATGACGGTGAAAACCTCTGACACATGCAGCTCCCGGAGACGGTCACAGCTTGTCT
GTAAGCGGATGCCGGGAGCAGACAAGCCCGTCAGGGCGCGTCAGCGGGTGTTGGCGGGTGTCGGGGCTGG
CTTAACTATGCGGCATCAGAGCAGATTGTACTGAGAGTGCACCATATGCGGTGTGAAATACCGCACAGAT
GCGTAAGGAGAAAATACCGCATCATAGGCGCCGCTTCTTTGAGCGAACGATCAAAAATAAGTGGGGCCCC
ATCAAAAAAATATTCTCAACATAAAAAACTTTGTGTAATACTTGTAACGCTGAATTCGCCCGGATAGCTC
AGCTGGATAGAGCGGGGATTCTAAATCCCCGTGTCCTTGGTTCGAATCCGAGTCCGGGCACCACTGCAGA
TCCTTAGCGAAAGCTAAGGATTTTTTTTAAGCTTCGGGCGTAATCATGGTCATAGCTGTTTCCTGTGTGA
AATTGTTATCCGCTCACAATTCCACACAACATACGAGCCGGAAGCATAAAGTGTAAAGCCTGGGGTGCCT
AATGAGTGAGCTAACTCACATTAATTGCGTTGCGCTCACTGCCCGCTTTCCAGTCGGGAAACCTGTCGTG
CCAGCTGCATTAATGAATCGGCCAACGCGCGGGGAGAGGCGGTTTGCGTATTGGGCGCTCTTCCGCTTCC
TCGCTCACTGACTCGCTGCGCTCGGTCGTTCGGCTGCGGCGAGCGGTATCAGCTCACTCAAAGGCGGTAA
TACGGTTATCCACAGAATCAGGGGATAACGCAGGAAAGAACATGTGAGCAAAAGGCCAGCAAAAGGCCAG
GAACCGTAAAAAGGCCGCGTTGCTGGCGTTTTTCCATAGGCTCCGCCCCCCTGACGAGCATCACAAAAAT
CGACGCTCAAGTCAGAGGTGGCGAAACCCGACAGGACTATAAAGATACCAGGCGTTTCCCCCTGGAAGCT
CCCTCGTGCGCTCTCCTGTTCCGACCCTGCCGCTTACCGGATACCTGTCCGCCTTTCTCCCTTCGGGAAG
CGTGGCGCTTTCTCATAGCTCACGCTGTAGGTATCTCAGTTCGGTGTAGGTCGTTCGCTCCAAGCTGGGC
TGTGTGCACGAACCCCCCGTTCAGCCCGACCGCTGCGCCTTATCCGGTAACTATCGTCTTGAGTCCAACC
CGGTAAGACACGACTTATCGCCACTGGCAGCAGCCACTGGTAACAGGATTAGCAGAGCGAGGTATGTAGG
CGGTGCTACAGAGTTCTTGAAGTGGTGGCCTAACTACGGCTACACTAGAAGAACAGTATTTGGTATCTGC
GCTCTGCTGAAGCCAGTTACCTTCGGAAAAAGAGTTGGTAGCTCTTGATCCGGCAAACAAACCACCGCTG
GTAGCGGTGGTTTTTTTGTTTGCAAGCAGCAGATTACGCGCAGAAAAAAAGGATCTCAAGAAGATCCTTT
GATCTTTTCTACGGGGTCTGACGCTCAGTGGAACGAAAACTCACGTTAAGGGATTTTGGTCATGAGATTA
TCAAAAAGGATCTTCACCTAGATCCTTTTAAATTAAAAATGAAGTTTTAAATCAATCTAAAGTATATATG
AGTAAACTTGGTCTGACAGTTACCAATGCTTAATCAGTGAGGCACCTATCTCAGCGATCTGTCTATTTCG
TTCATCCATAGTTGCCTGACTCCCCGTCGTGTAGATAACTACGATACGGGAGGGCTTACCATCTGGCCCC
AGTGCTGCAATGATACCGCGAGATCCACGCTCACCGGCTCCAGATTTATCAGCAATAAACCAGCCAGCCG
GAAGGGCCGAGCGCAGAAGTGGTCCTGCAACTTTATCCGCCTCCATCCAGTCTATTAATTGTTGCCGGGA
AGCTAGAGTAAGTAGTTCGCCAGTTAATAGTTTGCGCAACGTTGTTGCCATTGCTACAGGCATCGTGGTG
TCACGCTCGTCGTTTGGTATGGCTTCATTCAGCTCCGGTTCCCAACGATCAAGGCGAGTTACATGATCCC
CCATGTTGTGCAAAAAAGCGGTTAGCTCCTTCGGTCCTCCGATCGTTGTCAGAAGTAAGTTGGCCGCAGT
GTTATCACTCATGGTTATGGCAGCACTGCATAATTCTCTTACTGTCATGCCATCCGTAAGATGCTTTTCT
GTGACTGGTGAGTACTCAACCAAGTCATTCTGAGAATAGTGTATGCGGCGACCGAGTTGCTCTTGCCCGG
CGTCAATACGGGATAATACCGCGCCACATAGCAGAACTTTAAAAGTGCTCATCATTGGAAAACGTTCTTC
GGGGCGAAAACTCTCAAGGATCTTACCGCTGTTGAGATCCAGTTCGATGTAACCCACTCGTGCACCCAAC
TGATCTTCAGCATCTTTTACTTTCACCAGCGTTTCTGGGTGAGCAAAAACAGGAAGGCAAAATGCCGCAA
AAAAGGGAATAAGGGCGACACGGAAATGTTGAATACTCATACTCTTCCTTTTTCAATATTATTGAAGCAT
TTATCAGGGTTATTGTCTCATGAGCGGATACATATTTGAATGTATTTAGAAAAATAAACAAATAGGGGTT
CCGCGCACATTTCCCCGAAAAGTGCCACCTGACGTCTAAGAAACCATTATTATCATGACATTAACCTATA
AAAATAGGCGTATCACGAGGCCCTTTCGTC
Features (pLannotate 1.2.2; 11 found; start..end, strand, type, name):
    137..234     +  misc_feature   bom (fragment): basis of mobility region from pBR322
    337..409     +  ncRNA          tRNA: Accession: RF00005 - tRNA
    420..449     +  terminator     bacterial terminator (fragment): putative bacterial transcription terminator
    493..509     -  protein_bind   lac operator: The lac repressor binds to the lac operator to inhibit transcription in E. coli. This inhibition can be relieved by adding lactose or isopropyl-β-D-thiogalactopyranoside (IPTG). lac repressor encoded by lacI
    517..547     -  promoter       lac promoter: promoter for the E. coli lac operon
    562..583     -  protein_bind   CAP binding site: CAP binding activates transcription in the presence of cAMP. E. coli catabolite activator protein
    596..688     -  CDS            lacI (fragment): lac repressor; lacI; The lac repressor binds to the lac operator to inhibit transcription in E. coli. This inhibition can be relieved by adding lactose or isopropyl-β-D-thiogalactopyranoside (IPTG).
    871..1459    -  rep_origin     ori: high-copy-number ColE1/pMB1/pBR322/pUC origin of replication
   1630..2490    -  CDS            AmpR: β-lactamase; bla; confers resistance to ampicillin, carbenicillin, and related antibiotics
   2491..2595    -  promoter       AmpR promoter: bla
   2690..35      +  CDS            rop (fragment) (across the origin): Rop protein, which maintains plasmids at low copy number; rop
