[The description below was written by a language model from this plasmid's Addgene catalogue record and pLannotate feature annotations shown in this document.]
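Description:
pArg57 is a small (about 2.7 kb) high-copy bacterial expression plasmid built on the pUC57 backbone that carries a synthetic amber suppressor tRNA for arginine. It replicates in E. coli from the ColE1/pMB1-type pUC origin and is selected with ampicillin through the β-lactamase (AmpR) gene and its native bla promoter. The feature table also picks up backbone remnants that are not functional parts of the payload: short fragments of bom, rop and lacI, together with the lac promoter, lac operator and CAP binding site left over from the pUC cloning region. These lac elements lie downstream of the insert and on the opposite strand.

The insert, tRNAArg, sits between EcoRI and PstI sites, both of which were retained. According to the depositor, it was cloned using the sibling plasmid pAla57 as the recipient vector, which suggests a family of matched constructs that differ in the tRNA they carry. The annotation detects a single tRNA of roughly 70 nt, followed almost immediately by a fragment of a putative bacterial transcription terminator. The catalogue lists the promoter as a synthetic one attributed to earlier suppressor tRNA work, but the automated annotation did not recognise it as a feature, so its position and nature cannot be confirmed from the table.

An amber suppressor tRNA reads the UAG stop codon and inserts its cognate amino acid instead of terminating translation, here arginine according to the record. The associated publication title describes using such tRNAs for positional semi-saturated mutagenesis. Presumably a target gene with an amber codon at one position is expressed alongside different suppressor plasmids, giving a set of natural amino acid substitutions for mapping that position's contribution to protein function.
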