Addgene plasmid #211557: pArg57
Purpose: Amber Suppressor tRNA for Arginine
Depositing lab: Aron Fenton & Liskin Swint-Kruse. Depositing organization: University of Kansas Medical Center. Publication: Amber Suppressor tRNA-Based Mutagenesis for Positional Semi-Saturated Mutagenesis with Natural Amino Acid Substitutions: An Approach for Mapping Positional Contributions to Protein Function. O’Neil PT, Zeczycki TN, Park K-T, Rodnin MV, Swint-Kruse L, Vincentelli R, Fenton AW. Biophysica. 2026; 6(4):72. 10.3390/biophysica6040072.
Backbone
  Vector backbone: pUC57
  Vector type: Bacterial Expression
Growth in bacteria
  Bacterial resistance: Ampicillin, 100 μg/mL
  Growth temperature: 37°C
  Growth strain: DH5alpha
  Copy number: High Copy
Gene/Insert
  Gene/Insert name: tRNAArg
  Species: Synthetic
  Promoter: Synthetic (Miller 1986)
  Cloning method: Restriction Enzyme; 5′ cloning site EcoRI (not destroyed); 3′ cloning site PstI (not destroyed)
  Sequencing primers: 3′ M13R
Terms and licenses: Academic/Nonprofit Terms; Industry Terms: Not Available to Industry
Depositor comments: Cloned using pAla57 as the vector
How to cite: pArg57 was a gift from Aron Fenton & Liskin Swint-Kruse (Addgene plasmid # 211557 ; http://n2t.net/addgene:211557 ; RRID:Addgene_211557)
